Addgene plasmid #132476: pPATZ1.1.0-gDNA
Purpose: CRISPR/Cas9 plasmid to create GFP fusion proteins
Depositing lab: Kevin White. Depositing organization: University of Chicago.
Backbone
  Vector backbone: pX330
  Backbone manufacturer: addgene ID: 42230
  Vector type: CRISPR
Growth in bacteria
  Bacterial resistance: Ampicillin, 100 μg/mL
  Growth temperature: 37°C
  Growth strain: DH5alpha
  Copy number: High Copy
Gene/Insert
  Gene/Insert name: PATZ1
  gRNA/shRNA sequence: CCCAGATGGTTGTTTCCGTG GGG
  Species: H. sapiens (human)
  Entrez Gene: PATZ1 (a.k.a. MAZR, PATZ, RIAZ, ZBTB19, ZNF278, ZSG, dJ400N23)
  Cloning method: Restriction Enzyme; 5′ cloning site BbsI (destroyed during cloning); 3′ cloning site BbsI (destroyed during cloning)
Terms and licenses: Academic/Nonprofit Terms; Industry Terms: Not Available to Industry
Depositor comments: gRNA sequence also includes uncloned PAM after the space
How to cite: pPATZ1.1.0-gDNA was a gift from Kevin White (Addgene plasmid # 132476 ; http://n2t.net/addgene:132476 ; RRID:Addgene_132476)
