[The description below was written by a language model from this plasmid's Addgene catalogue record and pLannotate feature annotations shown in this document.]
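Description:
pPATZ1.1.0-gDNA is a CRISPR/Cas9 expression plasmid built on the pX330 backbone and designed for transfection into human cells, where it delivers both a guide RNA and the Cas9 nuclease from a single vector. It is maintained in E. coli as a high-copy plasmid through a ColE1/pUC-type origin and selected with ampicillin via the β-lactamase (AmpR) gene. An f1 phage origin is also present, along with small annotated fragments of bom and rop that are backbone remnants. A single AAV2 ITR is annotated downstream of the Cas9 cassette; with only one repeat annotated, nothing in the record suggests the plasmid is intended for AAV packaging.

The insert is a 20-nt spacer targeting human PATZ1 (a zinc-finger/BTB-family gene also known as MAZR or ZBTB19), cloned between BbsI sites that were destroyed in the process. In the circular map it sits between the human U6 RNA polymerase III promoter and the Streptococcus pyogenes gRNA scaffold, producing a chimeric single guide RNA. The PAM listed with the guide belongs to the genomic target and is not part of the plasmid. S. pyogenes Cas9, annotated as contiguous N- and C-terminal portions that together make up the full coding sequence, is driven by a hybrid promoter consisting of the CMV enhancer, chicken β-actin promoter and a hybrid intron. It carries a C-terminal nucleoplasmin nuclear localization signal and ends at a bGH polyadenylation signal.

The stated purpose is to create GFP fusion proteins. The plasmid contains no GFP sequence, so it presumably supplies the targeted cut at the PATZ1 locus, with the GFP tag coming from a separate donor template that the record does not describe.
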