Features (pLannotate 1.2.2; 18 found; start..end, strand, type, name):
      1..76      +  misc_RNA       gRNA scaffold: guide RNA scaffold for the Streptococcus pyogenes CRISPR/Cas9 system
     83..126     +  misc_RNA       gRNA scaffold (fragment): guide RNA scaffold for the Streptococcus pyogenes CRISPR/Cas9 system
    173..458     +  enhancer       CMV enhancer: human cytomegalovirus immediate early enhancer; contains an 18-bp deletion relative to the standard CMV enhancer
    460..737     +  promoter       chicken β-actin promoter: No description available
    738..965     +  intron         hybrid intron: hybrid between chicken β-actin (CBA) and minute virus of mice (MMV) introns (Gray et al., 2011)
   1103..2704    +  CDS            Cas9(N): N-terminal portion of Streptococcus pyogenes Cas9 (Zetsche et al., 2015)
   2705..5203    +  CDS            Cas9(C): C-terminal portion of Streptococcus pyogenes Cas9 (Zetsche et al., 2015)
   5204..5251    +  CDS            nucleoplasmin NLS: bipartite nuclear localization signal from nucleoplasmin
   5285..5396    +  polyA_signal   bGH poly(A) signal: bovine growth hormone polyadenylation signal
   5501..5641    +  repeat_region  AAV2 ITR: inverted terminal repeat of adeno-associated virus serotype 2 inverted
   5646..5697    -  misc_feature   bom (fragment): basis of mobility region from pBR322
   5716..6171    +  rep_origin     f1 ori (sequence partly withheld): f1 bacteriophage origin of replication; arrow indicates direction of (+) strand synthesis
   6172..6221    -  misc_feature   bom (fragment): basis of mobility region from pBR322
   6323..6358    -  CDS            rop (fragment): Rop protein, which maintains plasmids at low copy number; rop
   6453..6557    +  promoter       AmpR promoter: bla
   6558..7418    +  CDS            AmpR: β-lactamase; bla; confers resistance to ampicillin, carbenicillin, and related antibiotics
   7589..8177    +  rep_origin     ori: high-copy-number ColE1/pMB1/pBR322/pUC origin of replication
   8239..8479    +  promoter       U6 promoter: RNA polymerase III promoter for human U6 snRNA
>Addgene plasmid #132476 | pPATZ1.1.0-gDNA | addgene full sequence | sequence record 267188 | Addgene NGS Result
GTTTTAGAGCTAGAAATAGCAAGTTAAAATAAGGCTAGTCCGTTATCAACTTGAAAAAGTGGCACCGAGT
CGGTGCTTTTTTGTTTTAGAGCTAGAAATAGCAAGTTAAAATAAGGCTAGTCCGTTTTTAGCGCGTGCGC
CAATTCTGCAGACAAATGGCTCTAGAGGTACCCGTTACATAACTTACGGTAAATGGCCCGCCTGGCTGAC
CGCCCAACGACCCCCGCCCATTGACGTCAATAGTAACGCCAATAGGGACTTTCCATTGACGTCAATGGGT
GGAGTATTTACGGTAAACTGCCCACTTGGCAGTACATCAAGTGTATCATATGCCAAGTACGCCCCCTATT
GACGTCAATGACGGTAAATGGCCCGCCTGGCATTGTGCCCAGTACATGACCTTATGGGACTTTCCTACTT
GGCAGTACATCTACGTATTAGTCATCGCTATTACCATGGTCGAGGTGAGCCCCACGTTCTGCTTCACTCT
CCCCATCTCCCCCCCCTCCCCACCCCCAATTTTGTATTTATTTATTTTTTAATTATTTTGTGCAGCGATG
GGGGCGGGGGGGGGGGGGGGGCGCGCGCCAGGCGGGGCGGGGCGGGGCGAGGGGCGGGGCGGGGCGAGGC
GGAGAGGTGCGGCGGCAGCCAATCAGAGCGGCGCGCTCCGAAAGTTTCCTTTTATGGCGAGGCGGCGGCG
GCGGCGGCCCTATAAAAAGCGAAGCGCGCGGCGGGCGGGAGTCGCTGCGCGCTGCCTTCGCCCCGTGCCC
CGCTCCGCCGCCGCCTCGCGCCGCCCGCCCCGGCTCTGACTGACCGCGTTACTCCCACAGGTGAGCGGGC
GGGACGGCCCTTCTCCTCCGGGCTGTAATTAGCTGAGCAAGAGGTAAGGGTTTAAGGGATGGTTGGTTGG
TGGGGTATTAATGTTTAATTACCTGGAGCACCTGCCTGAAATCACTTTTTTTCAGGTTGGACCGGTGCCA
CCATGGACTATAAGGACCACGACGGAGACTACAAGGATCATGATATTGATTACAAAGACGATGACGATAA
GATGGCCCCAAAGAAGAAGCGGAAGGTCGGTATCCACGGAGTCCCAGCAGCCGACAAGAAGTACAGCATC
GGCCTGGACATCGGCACCAACTCTGTGGGCTGGGCCGTGATCACCGACGAGTACAAGGTGCCCAGCAAGA
AATTCAAGGTGCTGGGCAACACCGACCGGCACAGCATCAAGAAGAACCTGATCGGAGCCCTGCTGTTCGA
CAGCGGCGAAACAGCCGAGGCCACCCGGCTGAAGAGAACCGCCAGAAGAAGATACACCAGACGGAAGAAC
CGGATCTGCTATCTGCAAGAGATCTTCAGCAACGAGATGGCCAAGGTGGACGACAGCTTCTTCCACAGAC
TGGAAGAGTCCTTCCTGGTGGAAGAGGATAAGAAGCACGAGCGGCACCCCATCTTCGGCAACATCGTGGA
CGAGGTGGCCTACCACGAGAAGTACCCCACCATCTACCACCTGAGAAAGAAACTGGTGGACAGCACCGAC
AAGGCCGACCTGCGGCTGATCTATCTGGCCCTGGCCCACATGATCAAGTTCCGGGGCCACTTCCTGATCG
AGGGCGACCTGAACCCCGACAACAGCGACGTGGACAAGCTGTTCATCCAGCTGGTGCAGACCTACAACCA
GCTGTTCGAGGAAAACCCCATCAACGCCAGCGGCGTGGACGCCAAGGCCATCCTGTCTGCCAGACTGAGC
AAGAGCAGACGGCTGGAAAATCTGATCGCCCAGCTGCCCGGCGAGAAGAAGAATGGCCTGTTCGGAAACC
TGATTGCCCTGAGCCTGGGCCTGACCCCCAACTTCAAGAGCAACTTCGACCTGGCCGAGGATGCCAAACT
GCAGCTGAGCAAGGACACCTACGACGACGACCTGGACAACCTGCTGGCCCAGATCGGCGACCAGTACGCC
GACCTGTTTCTGGCCGCCAAGAACCTGTCCGACGCCATCCTGCTGAGCGACATCCTGAGAGTGAACACCG
AGATCACCAAGGCCCCCCTGAGCGCCTCTATGATCAAGAGATACGACGAGCACCACCAGGACCTGACCCT
GCTGAAAGCTCTCGTGCGGCAGCAGCTGCCTGAGAAGTACAAAGAGATTTTCTTCGACCAGAGCAAGAAC
GGCTACGCCGGCTACATTGACGGCGGAGCCAGCCAGGAAGAGTTCTACAAGTTCATCAAGCCCATCCTGG
AAAAGATGGACGGCACCGAGGAACTGCTCGTGAAGCTGAACAGAGAGGACCTGCTGCGGAAGCAGCGGAC
CTTCGACAACGGCAGCATCCCCCACCAGATCCACCTGGGAGAGCTGCACGCCATTCTGCGGCGGCAGGAA
GATTTTTACCCATTCCTGAAGGACAACCGGGAAAAGATCGAGAAGATCCTGACCTTCCGCATCCCCTACT
ACGTGGGCCCTCTGGCCAGGGGAAACAGCAGATTCGCCTGGATGACCAGAAAGAGCGAGGAAACCATCAC
CCCCTGGAACTTCGAGGAAGTGGTGGACAAGGGCGCTTCCGCCCAGAGCTTCATCGAGCGGATGACCAAC
TTCGATAAGAACCTGCCCAACGAGAAGGTGCTGCCCAAGCACAGCCTGCTGTACGAGTACTTCACCGTGT
ATAACGAGCTGACCAAAGTGAAATACGTGACCGAGGGAATGAGAAAGCCCGCCTTCCTGAGCGGCGAGCA
GAAAAAGGCCATCGTGGACCTGCTGTTCAAGACCAACCGGAAAGTGACCGTGAAGCAGCTGAAAGAGGAC
TACTTCAAGAAAATCGAGTGCTTCGACTCCGTGGAAATCTCCGGCGTGGAAGATCGGTTCAACGCCTCCC
TGGGCACATACCACGATCTGCTGAAAATTATCAAGGACAAGGACTTCCTGGACAATGAGGAAAACGAGGA
CATTCTGGAAGATATCGTGCTGACCCTGACACTGTTTGAGGACAGAGAGATGATCGAGGAACGGCTGAAA
ACCTATGCCCACCTGTTCGACGACAAAGTGATGAAGCAGCTGAAGCGGCGGAGATACACCGGCTGGGGCA
GGCTGAGCCGGAAGCTGATCAACGGCATCCGGGACAAGCAGTCCGGCAAGACAATCCTGGATTTCCTGAA
GTCCGACGGCTTCGCCAACAGAAACTTCATGCAGCTGATCCACGACGACAGCCTGACCTTTAAAGAGGAC
ATCCAGAAAGCCCAGGTGTCCGGCCAGGGCGATAGCCTGCACGAGCACATTGCCAATCTGGCCGGCAGCC
CCGCCATTAAGAAGGGCATCCTGCAGACAGTGAAGGTGGTGGACGAGCTCGTGAAAGTGATGGGCCGGCA
CAAGCCCGAGAACATCGTGATCGAAATGGCCAGAGAGAACCAGACCACCCAGAAGGGACAGAAGAACAGC
CGCGAGAGAATGAAGCGGATCGAAGAGGGCATCAAAGAGCTGGGCAGCCAGATCCTGAAAGAACACCCCG
TGGAAAACACCCAGCTGCAGAACGAGAAGCTGTACCTGTACTACCTGCAGAATGGGCGGGATATGTACGT
GGACCAGGAACTGGACATCAACCGGCTGTCCGACTACGATGTGGACCATATCGTGCCTCAGAGCTTTCTG
AAGGACGACTCCATCGACAACAAGGTGCTGACCAGAAGCGACAAGAACCGGGGCAAGAGCGACAACGTGC
CCTCCGAAGAGGTCGTGAAGAAGATGAAGAACTACTGGCGGCAGCTGCTGAACGCCAAGCTGATTACCCA
GAGAAAGTTCGACAATCTGACCAAGGCCGAGAGAGGCGGCCTGAGCGAACTGGATAAGGCCGGCTTCATC
AAGAGACAGCTGGTGGAAACCCGGCAGATCACAAAGCACGTGGCACAGATCCTGGACTCCCGGATGAACA
CTAAGTACGACGAGAATGACAAGCTGATCCGGGAAGTGAAAGTGATCACCCTGAAGTCCAAGCTGGTGTC
CGATTTCCGGAAGGATTTCCAGTTTTACAAAGTGCGCGAGATCAACAACTACCACCACGCCCACGACGCC
TACCTGAACGCCGTCGTGGGAACCGCCCTGATCAAAAAGTACCCTAAGCTGGAAAGCGAGTTCGTGTACG
GCGACTACAAGGTGTACGACGTGCGGAAGATGATCGCCAAGAGCGAGCAGGAAATCGGCAAGGCTACCGC
CAAGTACTTCTTCTACAGCAACATCATGAACTTTTTCAAGACCGAGATTACCCTGGCCAACGGCGAGATC
CGGAAGCGGCCTCTGATCGAGACAAACGGCGAAACCGGGGAGATCGTGTGGGATAAGGGCCGGGATTTTG
CCACCGTGCGGAAAGTGCTGAGCATGCCCCAAGTGAATATCGTGAAAAAGACCGAGGTGCAGACAGGCGG
CTTCAGCAAAGAGTCTATCCTGCCCAAGAGGAACAGCGATAAGCTGATCGCCAGAAAGAAGGACTGGGAC
CCTAAGAAGTACGGCGGCTTCGACAGCCCCACCGTGGCCTATTCTGTGCTGGTGGTGGCCAAAGTGGAAA
AGGGCAAGTCCAAGAAACTGAAGAGTGTGAAAGAGCTGCTGGGGATCACCATCATGGAAAGAAGCAGCTT
CGAGAAGAATCCCATCGACTTTCTGGAAGCCAAGGGCTACAAAGAAGTGAAAAAGGACCTGATCATCAAG
CTGCCTAAGTACTCCCTGTTCGAGCTGGAAAACGGCCGGAAGAGAATGCTGGCCTCTGCCGGCGAACTGC
AGAAGGGAAACGAACTGGCCCTGCCCTCCAAATATGTGAACTTCCTGTACCTGGCCAGCCACTATGAGAA
GCTGAAGGGCTCCCCCGAGGATAATGAGCAGAAACAGCTGTTTGTGGAACAGCACAAGCACTACCTGGAC
GAGATCATCGAGCAGATCAGCGAGTTCTCCAAGAGAGTGATCCTGGCCGACGCTAATCTGGACAAAGTGC
TGTCCGCCTACAACAAGCACCGGGATAAGCCCATCAGAGAGCAGGCCGAGAATATCATCCACCTGTTTAC
CCTGACCAATCTGGGAGCCCCTGCCGCCTTCAAGTACTTTGACACCACCATCGACCGGAAGAGGTACACC
AGCACCAAAGAGGTGCTGGACGCCACCCTGATCCACCAGAGCATCACCGGCCTGTACGAGACACGGATCG
ACCTGTCTCAGCTGGGAGGCGACAAAAGGCCGGCGGCCACGAAAAAGGCCGGCCAGGCAAAAAAGAAAAA
GTAAGAATTCCTAGAGCTCGCTGATCAGCCTCGACTGTGCCTTCTAGTTGCCAGCCATCTGTTGTTTGCC
CCTCCCCCGTGCCTTCCTTGACCCTGGAAGGTGCCACTCCCACTGTCCTTTCCTAATAAAATGAGGAAAT
TGCATCGCATTGTCTGAGTAGGTGTCATTCTATTCTGGGGGGTGGGGTGGGGCAGGACAGCAAGGGGGAG
GATTGGGAAGAGAATAGCAGGCATGCTGGGGAGCGGCCGCAGGAACCCCTAGTGATGGAGTTGGCCACTC
CCTCTCTGCGCGCTCGCTCGCTCACTGAGGCCGGGCGACCAAAGGTCGCCCGACGCCCGGGCTTTGCCCG
GGCGGCCTCAGTGAGCGAGCGAGCGCGCAGCTGCCTGCAGGGGCGCCTGATGCGGTATTTTCTCCTTACG
CATCTGTGCGGTATTTCACACCGCATA
[95 nt withheld, positions 5698-5792]
T
[46 nt withheld, positions 5794-5839]
C
[141 nt withheld, positions 5841-5981]
CCTTTGACGTTGGAGTCCACGTTCTTT
[37 nt withheld, positions 6009-6045]
ACTCTATCTCGGGCTATTCTTTTGATTTATAAGGGATTTTGCCGATTTCGGTCTATTGGTTAAAAAATGA
GCTGATTTAACAAAAATTTAACGCGAATTTTAACAAAATATTAACGTTTACAATTTTATGGTGCACTCTC
AGTACAATCTGCTCTGATGCCGCATAGTTAAGCCAGCCCCGACACCCGCCAACACCCGCTGACGCGCCCT
GACGGGCTTGTCTGCTCCCGGCATCCGCTTACAGACAAGCTGTGACCGTCTCCGGGAGCTGCATGTGTCA
GAGGTTTTCACCGTCATCACCGAAACGCGCGAGACGAAAGGGCCTCGTGATACGCCTATTTTTATAGGTT
AATGTCATGATAATAATGGTTTCTTAGACGTCAGGTGGCACTTTTCGGGGAAATGTGCGCGGAACCCCTA
TTTGTTTATTTTTCTAAATACATTCAAATATGTATCCGCTCATGAGACAATAACCCTGATAAATGCTTCA
ATAATATTGAAAAAGGAAGAGTATGAGTATTCAACATTTCCGTGTCGCCCTTATTCCCTTTTTTGCGGCA
TTTTGCCTTCCTGTTTTTGCTCACCCAGAAACGCTGGTGAAAGTAAAAGATGCTGAAGATCAGTTGGGTG
CACGAGTGGGTTACATCGAACTGGATCTCAACAGCGGTAAGATCCTTGAGAGTTTTCGCCCCGAAGAACG
TTTTCCAATGATGAGCACTTTTAAAGTTCTGCTATGTGGCGCGGTATTATCCCGTATTGACGCCGGGCAA
GAGCAACTCGGTCGCCGCATACACTATTCTCAGAATGACTTGGTTGAGTACTCACCAGTCACAGAAAAGC
ATCTTACGGATGGCATGACAGTAAGAGAATTATGCAGTGCTGCCATAACCATGAGTGATAACACTGCGGC
CAACTTACTTCTGACAACGATCGGAGGACCGAAGGAGCTAACCGCTTTTTTGCACAACATGGGGGATCAT
GTAACTCGCCTTGATCGTTGGGAACCGGAGCTGAATGAAGCCATACCAAACGACGAGCGTGACACCACGA
TGCCTGTAGCAATGGCAACAACGTTGCGCAAACTATTAACTGGCGAACTACTTACTCTAGCTTCCCGGCA
ACAATTAATAGACTGGATGGAGGCGGATAAAGTTGCAGGACCACTTCTGCGCTCGGCCCTTCCGGCTGGC
TGGTTTATTGCTGATAAATCTGGAGCCGGTGAGCGTGGAAGCCGCGGTATCATTGCAGCACTGGGGCCAG
ATGGTAAGCCCTCCCGTATCGTAGTTATCTACACGACGGGGAGTCAGGCAACTATGGATGAACGAAATAG
ACAGATCGCTGAGATAGGTGCCTCACTGATTAAGCATTGGTAACTGTCAGACCAAGTTTACTCATATATA
CTTTAGATTGATTTAAAACTTCATTTTTAATTTAAAAGGATCTAGGTGAAGATCCTTTTTGATAATCTCA
TGACCAAAATCCCTTAACGTGAGTTTTCGTTCCACTGAGCGTCAGACCCCGTAGAAAAGATCAAAGGATC
TTCTTGAGATCCTTTTTTTCTGCGCGTAATCTGCTGCTTGCAAACAAAAAAACCACCGCTACCAGCGGTG
GTTTGTTTGCCGGATCAAGAGCTACCAACTCTTTTTCCGAAGGTAACTGGCTTCAGCAGAGCGCAGATAC
CAAATACTGTTCTTCTAGTGTAGCCGTAGTTAGGCCACCACTTCAAGAACTCTGTAGCACCGCCTACATA
CCTCGCTCTGCTAATCCTGTTACCAGTGGCTGCTGCCAGTGGCGATAAGTCGTGTCTTACCGGGTTGGAC
TCAAGACGATAGTTACCGGATAAGGCGCAGCGGTCGGGCTGAACGGGGGGTTCGTGCACACAGCCCAGCT
TGGAGCGAACGACCTACACCGAACTGAGATACCTACAGCGTGAGCTATGAGAAAGCGCCACGCTTCCCGA
AGGGAGAAAGGCGGACAGGTATCCGGTAAGCGGCAGGGTCGGAACAGGAGAGCGCACGAGGGAGCTTCCA
GGGGGAAACGCCTGGTATCTTTATAGTCCTGTCGGGTTTCGCCACCTCTGACTTGAGCGTCGATTTTTGT
GATGCTCGTCAGGGGGGCGGAGCCTATGGAAAAACGCCAGCAACGCGGCCTTTTTACGGTTCCTGGCCTT
TTGCTGGCCTTTTGCTCACATGTGAGGGCCTATTTCCCATGATTCCTTCATATTTGCATATACGATACAA
GGCTGTTAGAGAGATAATTGGAATTAATTTGACTGTAAACACAAAGATATTAGTACAAAATACGTGACGT
AGAAAGTAATAATTTCTTGGGTAGTTTGCAGTTTTAAAATTATGTTTTAAAATGGACTATCATATGCTTA
CCGTAACTTGAAAGTATTTCGATTTCTTGGCTTTATATATCTTGTGGAAAGGACGAACACCGCCCAGATG
GTTGTTTCCGTG
